>Addgene plasmid #206112 | Cav2.1 R57A, R59A pMT2 | addgene full sequence | sequence record 415380 | Addgene NGS Result
GACAGCTCAGGGCTGCGATTTCGCGCCAAACTTGACGGCAATCCTAGCGTGAAGGCTGGTAGGATTTTAT
CCCCGCTGCCATCATGGTTCGACCATTGAACTGCATCGTCGCCGTGTCCCAAAATATGGGGATTGGCAAG
AACGGAGACCTACCCTGGCCTCCGCTCAGGAACGAGTTCAAGTACTTCCAAAGAATGACCACAACCTCTT
CAGTGGAAGGTAAACAGAATCTGGTGATTATGGGTAGGAAAACCTGGTTCTCCATTCCTGAGAAGAATCG
ACCTTTAAAGGACAGAATTAATATAGTTCTCAGTAGAGAACTCAAAGAACCACCACGAGGAGCTCATTTT
CTTGCCAAAAGTTTGGATGATGCCTTAAGACTTATTGAACAACCGGAATTGGCAAGTAAAGTAGACATGG
TTTGGATAGTCGGAGGCAGTTCTGTTTACCAGGAAGCCATGAATCAACCAGGCCACCTCAGACTCTTTGT
GACAAGGATCATGCAGGAATTTGAAAGTGACACGTTTTTCCCAGAAATTGATTTGGGGAAATATAAACTT
CTCCCAGAATACCCAGGCGTCCTCTCTGAGGTCCAGGAGGAAAAAGGCATCAAGTATAAGTTTGAAGTCT
ACGAGAAGAAAGACTAACAGGAAGATGCTTTCAAGTTCTCTGCTCCCCTCCTAAAGCTATGCATTTTTAT
AAGACCATGGGACTTTTGCTGGCTTTAGATCATAATCAGCCATACCACATTTGTAGAGGTTTTACTTGCT
TTAAAAAACCTCCCACACCTCCCCCTGAACCTGAAACATAAAATGAATGCAATTGTTGTTGTTAACTTGT
TTATTGCAGCTTATAATGGTTACAAATAAAGCAATAGCATCACAAATTTCACAAATAAAGCATTTTTTTC
ACTGCATTCTAGTTGTGGTTTGTCCAAACTCATCAATGTATCTTATCATGTCTGGATCCCCGGCCAACGG
TCTGGTGACCCGGCTGCGAGAGCTCGGTGTACCTGAGACGCGAGTAAGCCCTTGAGTCAAAGACGTAGTC
GTTGCAAGTCCGCACCAGGTACTGATATCCCACCAAAAAGTGCGGCGGCGGCTGGCGGTAGAGGGGCCAG
CGTAGGGTGGCCGGGGCTCCGGGGGCGAGGTCTTCCAACATAAGGCGATGATATCCGTAGATGTACCTGG
ACATCCAGGTGATGCCGGCGGCGGTGGTGGAGGCGCGCGGAAAGTCGCGGACGCGGTTCCAGATGTTGCG
CAGCGGCAAAAAGTGCTCCATGGTCGGGACGCTCTGGCCGGTGAGGCGTGCGCAGTCGTTGACGCTCTAG
ACCGTGCAAAAGGAGAGCCTGTAAGCGGGCACTCTTCCGTGGTCTGGTGGATAAATTCGCAAGGGTATCA
TGGCGGACGACCGGGGTTCGAACCCCGGATCCGGCCGTCCGCCGTGATCCATGCGGTTACCGCCCGCGTG
TCGAACCCAGGTGTGCGACGTCAGACAACGGGGGAGCGCTCCTTTTGGCTTCCTTCCAGGCGCGGCGGCT
GCTGCGCTAGCTTTTTTGGCGAGCTCGAATTAATTCTGCATTAATGAATCGGCCAACGCGCGGGGAGAGG
CGGTTTGCGTATTGGGCGCTCTTCCGCTTCCTCGCTCACTGACTCGCTGCGCTCGGTCGTTCGGCTGCGG
CGAGCGGTATCAGCTCACTCAAAGGCGGTAATACGGTTATCCACAGAATCAGGGGATAACGCAGGAAAGA
ACATGTGAGCAAAAGGCCAGCAAAAGGCCAGGAACCGTAAAAAGGCCGCGTTGCTGGCGTTTTTCCATAG
GCTCCGCCCCCCTGACGAGCATCACAAAAATCGACGCTCAAGTCAGAGGTGGCGAAACCCGACAGGACTA
TAAAGATACCAGGCGTTTCCCCCTGGAAGCTCCCTCGTGCGCTCTCCTGTTCCGACCCTGCCGCTTACCG
GATACCTGTCCGCCTTTCTCCCTTCGGGAAGCGTGGCGCTTTCTCATAGCTCACGCTGTAGGTATCTCAG
TTCGGTGTAGGTCGTTCGCTCCAAGCTGGGCTGTGTGCACGAACCCCCCGTTCAGCCCGACCGCTGCGCC
TTATCCGGTAACTATCGTCTTGAGTCCAACCCGGTAAGACACGACTTATCGCCACTGGCAGCAGCCACTG
GTAACAGGATTAGCAGAGCGAGGTATGTAGGCGGTGCTACAGAGTTCTTGAAGTGGTGGCCTAACTACGG
CTACACTAGAAGAACAGTATTTGGTATCTGCGCTCTGCTGAAGCCAGTTACCTTCGGAAAAAGAGTTGGT
AGCTCTTGATCCGGCAAACAAACCACCGCTGGTAGCGGTGGTTTTTTTGTTTGCAAGCAGCAGATTACGC
GCAGAAAAAAAGGATCTCAAGAAGATCCTTTGATCTTTTCTACGGGGTCTGACGCTCAGTGGAACGAAAA
CTCACGTTAAGGGATTTTGGTCATGAGATTATCAAAAAGGATCTTCACCTAGATCCTTTTAAATTAAAAA
TGAAGTTTTAAATCAATCTAAAGTATATATGAGTAAACTTGGTCTGACAGTTACCAATGCTTAATCAGTG
AGGCACCTATCTCAGCGATCTGTCTATTTCGTTCATCCATAGTTGCCTGACTCCCCGTCGTGTAGATAAC
TACGATACGGGAGGGCTTACCATCTGGCCCCAGTGCTGCAATGATACCGCGAGACCCACGCTCACCGGCT
CCAGATTTATCAGCAATAAACCAGCCAGCCGGAAGGGCCGAGCGCAGAAGTGGTCCTGCAACTTTATCCG
CCTCCATCCAGTCTATTAATTGTTGCCGGGAAGCTAGAGTAAGTAGTTCGCCAGTTAATAGTTTGCGCAA
CGTTGTTGCCATTGCTACAGGCATCGTGGTGTCACGCTCGTCGTTTGGTATGGCTTCATTCAGCTCCGGT
TCCCAACGATCAAGGCGAGTTACATGATCCCCCATGTTGTGCAAAAAAGCGGTTAGCTCCTTCGGTCCTC
CGATCGTTGTCAGAAGTAAGTTGGCCGCAGTGTTATCACTCATGGTTATGGCAGCACTGCATAATTCTCT
TACTGTCATGCCATCCGTAAGATGCTTTTCTGTGACTGGTGAGTACTCAACCAAGTCATTCTGAGAATAG
TGTATGCGGCGACCGAGTTGCTCTTGCCCGGCGTCAATACGGGATAATACCGCGCCACATAGCAGAACTT
TAAAAGTGCTCATCATTGGAAAACGTTCTTCGGGGCGAAAACTCTCAAGGATCTTACCGCTGTTGAGATC
CAGTTCGATGTAACCCACTCGTGCACCCAACTGATCTTCAGCATCTTTTACTTTCACCAGCGTTTCTGGG
TGAGCAAAAACAGGAAGGCAAAATGCCGCAAAAAAGGGAATAAGGGCGACACGGAAATGTTGAATACTCA
TACTCTTCCTTTTTCAATATTATTGAAGCATTTATCAGGGTTATTGTCTCATGAGCGGATACATATTTGA
ATGTATTTAGAAAAATAAACAAATAGGGGTTCCGCGCACATTTCCCCGAAAAGTGCCACCTGACGTCTAA
GAAACCATTATTATCATGACATTAACCTATAAAAATAGGCGTATCACGAGGCCCTTTCGTCTCGCGCGTT
TCGGTGATGACGGTGAAAACCTCTGACACATGCAGCTCCCGGAGACGGTCACAGCTTGTCTGTAAGCGGA
TGCCGGGAGCAGACAAGCCCGTCAGGGCGCGTCAGCGGGTGTTGGCGGGTGTCGGGGCTGGCTTAACTAT
GCGGCATCAGAGCAGATTGTACTGAGAGTGCACCATATGCGGTGTGAAATACCGCACAGATGCGTAAGGA
GAAAATACCGCATCAGGCGCCATTCGCCATTCAGGCTGCGCAACTGTTGGGAAGGGCGATCGGTGCGGGC
CTCTTCGCTATTACGCCAGCTGGCGAAAGGGGGATGTGCTGCAAGGCGATTAAGTTGGGTAACGCCAGGG
TTTTCCCAGTCACGACGTTGTAAAACGACGGCCAGTGCCAAGCTTTTTGCAAAAGCCTAGGCCTCCAAAA
AAGCCTCCTCACTACTTCTGGAATAGCTCAGAGGCCGAGGCGGCCTCGGCCTCTGCATAAATAAAAAAAA
TTAGTCAGCCATGGGGCGGAGAATGGGCGGAACTGGGCGGAGTTAGGGGCGGGATGGGCGGAGTTAGGGG
CGGGACTATGGTTGCTGACTAATTGAGATGCATGCTTTGCATACTTCTGCCTGCTGGGGAGCCTGGGGAC
TTTCCACACCTGGTTGCTGACTAATTGAGATGCATGCTTTGCATACTTCTGCCTGCTGGGGAGCCTGGGG
ACTTTCCACACCCTAACTGACACACATTCCACAGGATCCGGTCGCGCGAATTTCGAGCGGTGTTCCGCGG
TCCTCCTCGTATAGAAACTCGGACCACTCTGAGACGAAGGCTCGCGTCCAGGCCAGCACGAAGGAGGCTA
AGTGGGAGGGGTAGCGGTCGTTGTCCACTAGGGGGTCCACTCGCTCCAGGGTGTGAAGACACATGTCGCC
CTCTTCGGCATCAAGGAAGGTGATTGGTTTATAGGTGTAGGCCACGTGACCGGGTGTTCCTGAAGGGGGG
CTATAAAAGGGGGTGGGGGCGCGTTCGTCCTCACTCTCTTCCGCATCGCTGTCTGCGAGGGCCAGCTGTT
GGGCTCGCGGTTGAGGACAAACTCTTCGCGGTCTTTCCAGTACTCTTGGATCGGAAACCCGTCGGCCTCC
GAACGGTACTCCGCCACCGAGGGACCTGAGCGAGTCCGCATCGACCGGATCGGAAAACCTCTCGACTGTT
GGGGTGAGTACTCCCTCTCAAAAGCGGGCATGACTTCTGCGCTAAGATTGTCAGTTTCCAAAAACGAGGA
GGATTTGATATTCACCTGGCCCGCGGTGATGCCTTTGAGGGTGGCCGCGTCCATCTGGTCAGAAAAGACA
ATCTTTTTGTTGTCAAGCTTGAGGTGTGGCAGGCTTGAGATCTGGCCATACACTTGAGTGACAATGACAT
CCACTTTGCCTTTCTCTCCACAGGTGTCCACTCCCAGGTCCAACTGCAGGCGAGCCTGAATTCCTCGAGG
TCTTGCAGAATGGCCCGCTTTGGAGACGAGATGCCGGGCCGCTACGGCGCAGGCGGAGGAGGCTCAGGGC
CGGCCGCCGGGGTGGTCGTGGGCGCCGCGGGCGGCCGAGGAGCCGGGGGCAGCCGGCAGGGCGGGCAGCC
CGGAGCGCAGAGGATGTACAAGCAGTCGATGGCGCAGGCAGCGGCGACCATGGCCCTCTACAACCCCATC
CCTGTCCGCCAGAACTGCCTCACGGTCAACCGCTCCCTGTTCCTCTTCAGTGAAGACAACGTGGTGAGAA
AATACGCCAAAAAGATCACGGAATGGCCTCCCTTCGAGTACATGATCCTGGCCACCATCATTGCTAACTG
CATCGTCCTGGCCCTGGAGCAGCACCTCCCTGATGATGACAAGACACCCATGTCCGAGCGGCTGGATGAC
ACAGAACCCTATTTCATTGGCATCTTCTGTTTTGAGGCTGGAATTAAGATCGTGGCTCTTGGCTTTGCCT
TCCACAAAGGCTCCTACCTGAGGAATGGCTGGAACGTCATGGACTTTGTCGTGGTGCTAACAGGCATCTT
GGCCACTGTCGGGACGGAGTTTGATCTACGGACACTGAGGGCGGTTCGTGTGCTGCGGCCACTCAAGCTG
GTGTCTGGAATCCCAAGTTTACAAGTCGTCCTGAAGTCAATCATGAAGGCGATGATCCCTCTGCTGCAGA
TCGGCCTCCTCCTGTTTTTTGCAATCCTTATTTTTGCAATCATAGGGTTAGAATTTTATATGGGAAAATT
TCATACCACCTGCTTTGAAGAGGGGACAGACGACATCCAGGGTGAGTCGCCAGCTCCGTGTGGGACAGAG
GAGCCTGCCCGCACCTGCCCCAACGGGACCAAATGTCAGCCGTACTGGGAAGGGCCCAACAACGGCATCA
CTCAGTTCGACAACATCCTGTTTGCTGTGCTCACTGTTTTCCAGTGCATCACCATGGAAGGCTGGACTGA
TCTCCTCTACAATAGCAACGATGCCTCAGGGAACACTTGGAACTGGTTGTACTTCATCCCCCTCATCATC
ATCGGCTCCTTTTTTATGCTGAACCTTGTGCTGGGTGTGCTGTCTGGGGAGTTTGCCAAAGAAAGGGAAC
GTGTAGAGAACCGAAGGGCTTTTCTGAAGCTCAGAAGACAACAGCAGATTGAACGTGAGCTCAATGGATA
CATGGAGTGGATCTCGAAAGCAGAAGAGGTGATCCTCGCGGAGGACGAAACAGACGTGGAGCAGAGGCAC
CCTTTTGATGGAGCTCTTCGGAGAGCTACTCTGAAGAAAAGCAAGACGGACCTGCTCAACCCTGAGGAGG
CGGAGGACCAGCTTGCTGACATCGCGTCTGTGGGGTCTCCCTTCGCCAGAGCCAGCATCAAAAGTGCCAA
GCTGGAGAATTCGACTTTTTTCCACAAAAAGGAGAGAAGAATGCGTTTCTACATCCGCCGCATGGTCAAA
ACTCAGGCCTTCTACTGGACCGTGCTCAGTCTGGTAGCCCTCAACACGCTGTGCGTCGCCATTGTCCACT
ACAACCAGCCCGAGTGGCTCTCCGACTTCCTCTACTATGCAGAATTCATTTTCTTAGGACTCTTTATGTC
CGAAATGTTTATAAAAATGTATGGGCTCGGGACACGGCCTTACTTCCACTCTTCCTTCAACTGCTTTGAC
TGTGGGGTCATCATCGGGAGCATCTTTGAAGTCATCTGGGCCGTCATCAAACCGGGTACATCCTTTGGAA
TCAGCGTGTTACGAGCTCTCAGGTTACTGCGTATTTTCAAAGTCACAAAGTACTGGGCATCTCTCAGAAA
CCTGGTTGTCTCCCTCCTCAACTCCATGAAATCCATCATAAGTCTGCTGTTCCTCCTCTTCCTCTTCATT
GTCGTCTTTGCCCTCTTGGGGATGCAGCTGTTTGGTGGCCAGTTTAATTTTGACGAGGGGACTCCTCCCA
CCAACTTCGACACTTTTCCAGCAGCAATAATGACTGTGTTTCAGATCCTGACTGGCGAGGATTGGAATGA
GGTCATGTATGATGGGATCAAGTCTCAGGGGGGCGTGCAGGGCGGCATGGTGTTCTCCATCTACTTCATC
GTCCTCACCCTCTTCGGGAACTACACCCTGCTGAACGTGTTCTTGGCTATCGCGGTGGACAACCTGGCCA
ACGCCCAGGAACTCACCAAGGATGAACAAGAAGAGGAAGAGGCAGCCAATCAGAAACTGGCTCTACAGAA
AGCCAAGGAGGTGGCAGAAGTGAGTCCCCTGTCTGCAGCCAACATGTCCATAGCTGTGAAGGAACAGCAG
AAGAACCAGAAGCCTGCCAAGTCGGTGTGGGAGCAGCGCACCAGCGAGATGCGCAAGCAGAACCTGCTGG
CTAGCCGCGAGGCGCTGTACGGGGACGCGGCTGAGCGCTGGCCCACCACTTACGCGCGCCCGCTGCGGCC
GGACGTGAAGACGCACTTGGACCGGCCGCTCGTGGTGGACCCGCAGGAGAACCGTAACAACAACACCAAC
AAGAGCCGTGCGCCAGAAGCGCTGCGCCAAACCGCGCGGCCCCGCGAGAGCGCGCGCGACCCCGACGCGC
GGCGCGCCTGGCCCAGCAGCCCTGAGCGCGCCCCTGGACGAGAGGGCCCGTATGGCCGCGAGAGCGAGCC
GCAACAGCGCGAGCACGCGCCACCCCGCGAGCACGTACCCTGGGACGCGGATCCTGAGCGCGCCAAGGCC
GGGGACGCGCCCCGCCGCCACACGCACCGGCCTGTGGCCGAGGGCGAGCCTCGTCGCCACCGCGCGCGCC
GCCGGCCCGGGGACGAACCGGACGACAGACCGGAGCGCAGGCCGCGTCCCCGCGACGCCACTAGGCCGGC
CCGCGCTGCAGACGGCGAAGGCGATGATGGGGAGCGCAAGCGGCGACACCGACACGGGCCGCCGGCCCAC
GATGACAGGGAGCGCAGACACCGGCGCAGAAAAGAGAGCCAGGGCTCTGGGGTCCCCATGTCTGGTCCCA
ACCTGTCCACCACCAGGCCAATCCAGCAGGATCTGGGCCGCCAGGACCTGCCACTGGCTGAGGACCTGGA
CAACATGAAGAACAACAAGTTGGCCACCGGGGAGCCTGCCAGTCCCCACGACAGCCTGGGCCACAGTGGC
CTTCCCCCTAGCCCTGCCAAGATCGGGAACAGCACCAACCCTGGTCCCGCCTTGGCCACCAATCCCCAGA
ATGCTGCCAGCCGCAGGACGCCCAACAACCCGGGCAACCCGTCCAACCCCGGCCCCCCCAAGACTCCCGA
GAACAGCCTTATCGTCACCAACCCCAGCAGCACCCAGCCCAACTCAGCAAAGACTGCCAGGAAACCCGAG
CACATGGCGGTGGAGATCCCCCCGGCCTGCCCGCCCCTCAACCACACTGTGGTCCAAGTAAACAAAAACG
CCAACCCAGACCCACTGCCAAAGAAAGAGGAAGAGAAGAAGGAGGAAGAGGAGGCAGACCCCGGGGAGGA
TGGCCCAAAGCCCATGCCGCCCTACAGCTCCATGTTCATCCTCTCCACCACCAACCCCCTTCGCCGGCTG
TGCCATTACATCCTGAACCTGCGCTACTTCGAGATGTGCATCCTCATGGTCATTGCCATGAGTAGCATCG
CGCTGGCCGCCGAGGACCCGGTGCAGCCCAACGCACCCCGCAACAACGTGCTGCGATATTTTGACTATGT
TTTCACAGGAGTGTTTACCTTTGAGATGGTGATCAAGATGATCGACCTGGGCCTCGTCCTGCATCAGGGG
GCCTATTTCCGTGACCTGTGGAACATTCTGGACTTCATAGTGGTCAGTGGGGCCCTGGTGGCCTTTGCCT
TCACTGGCAATAGCAAAGGAAAGGACATCAACACCATCAAGTCCCTCCGAGTCCTCCGGGTGCTACGACC
TCTAAAGACCATCAAGCGGCTGCCTAAGTTGAAGGCCGTATTTGACTGCGTGGTGAACTCGCTCAAGAAC
GTCTTCAACATCCTCATTGTCTACATGCTCTTCATGTTCATCTTCGCCGTGGTGGCCGTGCAGCTCTTCA
AGGGCAAATTCTTCCACTGCACGGACGAGTCCAAGGAGTTTGAGAGAGACTGTCGAGGCAAATACCTCCT
TTACGAGAAGAACGAGGTAAAGGCGCGGGACCGCGAGTGGAAGAAATACGACTTCCACTACGACAACGTG
CTCTGGGCCCTGCTCACGCTCTTTACGGTGTCCACGGGAGAGGGCTGGCCACAGGTCCTCAAGCACTCAG
TGGATGCCACTTTTGAGAACCAGGGCCCCAGCCCCGGGTACCGCATGGAAATGTCCATCTTCTACGTGGT
CTACTTTGTGGTGTTTCCCTTCTTCTTTGTCAATATCTTTGTGGCCTTGATCATCATCACCTTCCAGGAG
CAGGGAGACAAGATGATGGAAGAATACAGCCTAGAGAAAAATGAGAGGGCCTGCATCGACTTTGCCATCA
GTGCCAAGCCGCTGACCAGGCACATGCCCCAGAACAAGCAGAGCTTCCAGTATCGAATGTGGCAGTTCGT
GGTGTCCCCACCCTTTGAGTACACCATCATGGCCATGATCGCTCTCAACACCATCGTGCTAATGATGAAG
TTCTATGGAGCCTCTGTGGCCTATGAAAACGCCCTTCGAGTGTTCAACATTGTCTTCACCTCCCTCTTCT
CTCTCGAATGTGTGCTCAAAGTCATGGCTTTTGGGATTCTGAATTATTTCCGCGATGCCTGGAACATCTT
CGACTTTGTGACTGTTCTGGGCAGCATCACAGACATCCTCGTCACCGAGTTTGGGAATAACTTCATCAAC
CTGAGCTTTCTCCGCCTCTTCCGTGCTGCCCGACTCATCAAACTCCTCCGCCAGGGTTACACCATCCGCA
TTCTCCTCTGGACTTTCGTGCAGTCTTTCAAGGCCCTACCTTATGTCTGTCTGCTGATCGCCATGCTCTT
CTTCATCTATGCCATCATCGGGATGCAGGTGTTTGGCAACATCGGCATTGATGGGGAAGATGAGGACAGC
GATGAGGATGAGTTCCAAATCACGAGGCACAATAACTTCCGGACCTTCTTCCAAGCTCTCATGCTTCTCT
TCCGGAGCGCCACAGGGGAAGCGTGGCACAACATCATGCTGTCCTGCCTCAGCGGGAAGCCATGCGACAA
GAACTCCGGGATCCAAAAACCAGAGTGTGGCAACGAGTTCGCCTATTTTTACTTTGTCTCGTTCATCTTC
CTTTGCTCATTTCTGATGCTGAATCTCTTTGTTGCTGTCATCATGGACAACTTCGAGTACCTCACCCGAG
ATTCCTCCATCCTGGGCCCCCACCACCTGGATGAGTACGTGCGTGTCTGGGCAGAGTATGACCCTGCTGC
CTGCGGCCGCATTCACTATAAGGACATGTACAGTTTATTGCGAGTAATATCGCCCCCTCTCGGCTTAGGC
AAGAAATGTCCTCATAGGGTTGCTTGCAAGAGGCTCTTGCGGATGGACCTACCCGTAGCGGATGACAACA
CCGTTCACTTCAACTCCACCTTGATGGCTCTGATCCGAACCGCCCTGGATATCAAAATCGCAAAGGGTGG
AGCTGACAAGCAGCAAATGGACGCAGAGCTCCGCAAGGAAATGATGGCCATTTGGCCCAACCTGTCTCAG
AAGACCTTGGATCTGCTGGTCACACCTCACAAGTCCACGGACCTGACAGTGGGTAAGATCTACGCAGCCA
TGATGATCATGGAGTACTACCGGCAGAGCAAGGCCAAGAAGCTGCAGGCCATGCGAGAGGAGCAGAACCG
GACACCACTCATGTTCCAGCGCATGGAGCCTCCATCGCCAACACAGGAGGGAGGACCCAGCCAAAACGCC
CTTCCCTCCACTCAGCTGGACCCCGGAGGAGGCCTGATGGCTCAAGAAAGCAGCATGAAGGAGAGCCCGT
CCTGGGTGACCCAGCGGGCACAGGAGATGTTCCAGAAGACTGGTACCTGGAGCCCAGAGCGAGGGCCACC
CATCGACATGCCTAACAGCCAGCCCAACTCCCAGTCTGTGGAGATGAGAGAAATGGGAACTGATGGCTAC
TCAGACAGCGAACACTACCTCCCCATGGAAGGACAGACCAGGGCCGCCTCCATGCCCCGCCTCCCAGCAG
AGAACCAGAGGAGAAGGGGCCGGCCACGTGGAAATAACCTCAGTACCATCTCTGATACCAGCCCCATGAA
GCGCTCAGCCTCCGTGCTGGGACCCAAAGCCCGGCGACTGGATGACTACTCACTAGAGCGGGTACCACCT
GAGGAGAACCAAAGGTACCACCAACGCCGCCGGGACCGTGGCCACCGCACCTCTGAGCGCTCTCTGGGCC
GATACACTGATGTGGACACAGGCCTGGGGACAGATCTGAGCATGACCACCCAATCGGGTGACCTGCCCTC
CAAAGATCGGGACCAGGACCGGGGCCGGCCCAAGGACCGGAAGCATCGGCCACACCACCACCACCACCAT
CATCACCATCATCCCCCGGCCCCGGACCGGGAGCGCTACGCACAGGAGCGGCCGGACACCGGCCGGGCGC
GGGCCCGGGAGCAGCGCTGGTCCCGCTCGCCCAGCGAGGGTCGGGAGCACGCGACACACAGACAGTAGTT
CCGTCAGTGGAAGCCCAGCCCCCTCTACGTCCGGCACCAGCACGCCGCGGCGCGGCCGCCGCCAGCTCCC
CCAGACCCCCTGCACCCCGCGGCCGCTTGTGTCCTACTCGCCCGCTCCGCGCAGGCCTGCGGCGCGCAGG
ATGGCGGGTCCCCCAGCGCCCCCTGGCGGCTCGCCGCGGGGTTGCCGCCGTGCGCCGCGCTGGCCTGCGC
ATGCGCCTGAGGGCCCGCGGCCGCGCGGTGCCGACTACACCGAGCCCGACAGCCCGCGCGAGCCGCCAGG
GGGCGCGCATGAGCCCGCGCCGCGGTCGCCCAGGACTCCGCGCGCCGCGGGCTGCGCGTCACCGCGCCAC
GGCCGCAGGCTGCCCAATGGTTACTACGCGGGGCACGGCGCGCCACGGCCGCGCACAGCCCGCAGGGGCG
CGCACGACGCGTACAGCGAGAGCGAGGACGACTGGTGCTAAGCCGCCCCGCCCCCCGCAGCGCCCGTACG
GTGCGGGCGCACCGCAAATGATAAACAATAACGTTTTTAAAAAAGAAAACCGGGGAGAAAAACAAAAATA
GCTTCTATTGATGAGTTTTATCATCTCGATTGAATCTTTCGTTTTCCCGGTGAACGAAACCGAGGTGGCT
GCGAGCCGGAGGGACGGCTGCACGCCCCACACACTTCTCAGACCCACGGGAGTTCTTGCGGGCCACGCCA
AACTTATTACTGCCTGCAGAGTTCAACTACAAGAAAATAACACTAACAGTTTTTAAAAGGACTCCGTAAA
AAGAAATTTGAAAGAGAATGTAGAGAGGCTGAGAAAGCCCAGGAATTCCTGCAGCCCGGGGGATCCACTA
GTGCGGCCGCAATTCCGGGGGGG
Features (pLannotate 1.2.2; 17 found; start..end, strand, type, name):
     84..647     +  CDS            DHFR: mouse dihydrofolate reductase; Mus musculus Dhfr
    728..811     +  CDS            large T antigen (fragment): large T antigen from SV40 (simian virus 40)
    834..968     +  polyA_signal   SV40 poly(A) signal: SV40 polyadenylation signal
    976..1326    -  CDS            PTP (fragment): TERM_ADE02 - Experimental evidence at protein level: Swiss-Prot protein existence level 1. Protein covalently bound to the viral DNA that acts as a primer for viral genomic replication by DNA strand displacement. Assembles on the viral origin of replication in an initiation complex with viral polymerase, DBP, host NFIA and host POU2F1/OCT1. During initiation, the polymerase covalently couples the first dCTP with Ser- 580 of pTP. The terminal protein stimulates the template activity over 20 fold compared to protein-free templates. Neo-synthesized viral genomes are linked to two preterminal prot
   1357..1513    +  ncRNA          VA: Accession: RF00102 - VA RNA
   1576..1629    -  CDS            lacI (fragment): lac repressor; lacI; The lac repressor binds to the lac operator to inhibit transcription in E. coli. This inhibition can be relieved by adding lactose or isopropyl-β-D-thiogalactopyranoside (IPTG).
   1812..2400    -  rep_origin     ori: high-copy-number ColE1/pMB1/pBR322/pUC origin of replication
   2571..3431    -  CDS            AmpR: β-lactamase; bla; confers resistance to ampicillin, carbenicillin, and related antibiotics
   3432..3536    -  promoter       AmpR promoter: bla
   3631..3666    +  CDS            rop (fragment): Rop protein, which maintains plasmids at low copy number; rop
   3768..3867    +  misc_feature   bom (fragment): basis of mobility region from pBR322
   3873..4027    -  CDS            lacZα (fragment): LacZα fragment of β-galactosidase; lacZ fragment
   4036..4365    -  promoter       SV40 promoter: SV40 enhancer and early promoter
   4386..4817    -  CDS            POL (fragment): DPOL_ADE05 - Experimental evidence at protein level: Swiss-Prot protein existence level 1. Eukaryotic-type DNA polymerase involved in viral genomic replication. DNA synthesis is protein primed, and acts in a strand displacement replication. Assembles in complex with viral pTP, DBP, host NFIA and host POU2F1/OCT1 on viral origin of replication. The polymerase covalently transfers dCMP onto pTP, thereby initiating complementary strand synthesis. From Human adenovirus C serotype 5 (HAdV-5) (Human adenovirus 5).
   4834..5063    +  intron         chimeric intron: chimera between introns from adenovirus and immunoglobulin heavy chain genes
   5120..11755   +  CDS            Cacna1a: CAC1A_RAT - Also known as Cach4, Cacn3, Cacnl1a4. Experimental evidence at protein level: Swiss-Prot protein existence level 1. Voltage-sensitive calcium channels (VSCC) mediate the entry of calcium ions into excitable cells and are also involved in a variety of calcium-dependent processes, including muscle contraction, hormone or neurotransmitter release, gene expression, cell motility, cell division and cell death. The isoform alpha-1A gives rise to P and/or Q- type calcium currents. P/Q-type calcium channels belong to the 'high- voltage activated' (HVA) group and are specifically blocked by
  12573..12602   -  misc_feature   MCS (fragment): pBluescript multiple cloning site
