[The description below was written by a language model from this plasmid's Addgene catalogue record and pLannotate feature annotations shown in this document.]
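Description:
Cav2.1 R57A, R59A pMT2 is a mammalian expression plasmid of about 12.6 kb that carries the rat Cacna1a cDNA, encoding the pore-forming alpha1A subunit of the P/Q-type voltage-gated calcium channel, in the pMT2 backbone. The insert (roughly 7.5 kb, with an annotated coding region of about 6.6 kb) was placed between XhoI and SpeI sites, both retained. It bears two N-terminal arginine-to-alanine substitutions, R57A and R59A, which the record states prevent G-protein modulation of the channel. In bacteria the plasmid is maintained at high copy through a ColE1/pUC-type origin and selected with ampicillin via the β-lactamase gene. Short fragments of rop, bom, lacI and lacZα are remnants of the vector's cloning history.

Expression follows the usual pMT2 design, listed as Ad MLP/TPL/SV40. An SV40 enhancer/early promoter region, which also contains the SV40 origin, lies upstream of adenoviral sequence. The annotation tool labels that sequence as a polymerase fragment on the opposite strand, which is consistent with the region carrying the adenovirus major late promoter and tripartite leader. A chimeric adenovirus/immunoglobulin intron precedes the Cacna1a open reading frame. Downstream are a mouse DHFR coding sequence, as expected for the second cistron of this vector family, and an SV40 polyadenylation signal. An adenovirus VA RNA gene is also present, an element generally included to boost translation in transfected cells.

The construct is suited to transient expression of a G-protein-insensitive Cav2.1 channel in cultured mammalian cells, for example in functional studies of N-terminal determinants of channel regulation. The associated work concerns the Cav2.1 N-terminus and dominant-negative suppression by an episodic ataxia type 2 mutant.
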