Addgene plasmid #206112: Cav2.1 R57A, R59A pMT2
Purpose: expression of rat Cav2.1 calcium channel with R57A and R59A mutations that prevent G-protein modulation
Depositing lab: Annette Dolphin. Depositing organization: University College London. Publication: A CaV2.1 N-terminal fragment relieves the dominant-negative inhibition by an Episodic ataxia 2 mutant. Dahimene S, Page KM, Nieto-Rostro M, Pratt WS, D'Arco M, Dolphin AC. Neurobiol Dis. 2016 Sep;93:243-56. doi: 10.1016/j.nbd.2016.05.020. Epub 2016 May 31. PubMed 27260834.
Backbone
  Vector backbone: pMT2
  Backbone manufacturer: Genetics Institute Inc
  Backbone size w/o insert (bp): 5163
  Vector type: Mammalian Expression
Growth in bacteria
  Bacterial resistance: Ampicillin, 100 μg/mL
  Growth temperature: 37°C
  Growth strain: DH5alpha
  Copy number: High Copy
Gene/Insert
  Gene/Insert name: cacna1a (alt name: Cav2.1 alpha1A)
  Species: R. norvegicus (rat)
  Insert size (bp): 7495
  Mutation: R57A, R59A
  Entrez Gene: Cacna1a (a.k.a. BccA1, Cav2.1, rbA-1)
  Promoter: Ad MLP/TPL/SV40
  Cloning method: Restriction Enzyme; 5′ cloning site XhoI (not destroyed); 3′ cloning site SpeI (not destroyed)
  Sequencing primers: 5′ AGCTTGAGGTGTGGCAGGCTT; 3′ GGTCGAACCATGATGGCAGC
Resource information
  A portion of this plasmid was derived from a plasmid made by: Terry P. Snutch
Terms and licenses: Academic/Nonprofit Terms; Industry Terms: Not Available to Industry
How to cite: Cav2.1 R57A, R59A pMT2 was a gift from Annette Dolphin (Addgene plasmid # 206112 ; http://n2t.net/addgene:206112 ; RRID:Addgene_206112)
